Addgene plasmid #206217: mc2 blast
Purpose: (Empty Backbone) For expressing cloned exons as circular RNA. Alternatively, for expressing cDNA (if the EcoRI-XhoI restriction fragment is also removed).
Depositing lab: Simon Conn & Brett Stringer. Depositing organization: Flinders University. Publication: Versatile toolkit for highly-efficient and scarless overexpression of circular RNAs. Stringer BW, Gabryelska M, Marri S, Clark L, Lin H, Gantley L, Liu R, Wilusz JE, Conn VM, Conn SJ. bioRxiv. 2023 Nov 22:2023.11.21.568171. doi: 10.1101/2023.11.21.568171. Preprint. PubMed 38045421.
Backbone
  Vector backbone: pcDNA3.1(+) CircRNA Mini Vector
  Backbone manufacturer: Addgene ID 60648
  Vector type: Mammalian Expression, Synthetic Biology
  Selectable markers: Blasticidin
Growth in bacteria
  Bacterial resistance: Ampicillin, 100 μg/mL
  Growth temperature: 37°C
  Growth strain: DH5alpha
  Copy number: High Copy
Gene/Insert
  Gene/Insert name: None
Terms and licenses: Academic/Nonprofit Terms; Industry Terms: Not Available to Industry
Depositor comments: ZKSCAN1 intron 1 (partial) & ZKSCAN1 intron 3 (partial) separated by a pair of BsmBI restriction sites. 5' Cloning Site: EcoRI (not destroyed), 3' Cloning Site: XhoI (not destroyed). The mc2 and pF mc2 series of plasmids were designed and created by Dr Brett Stringer in the laboratory of Prof Simon Conn. They are based on the original circRNA mini vector design of Liang & Wilusz, 2014. The pair of BsmBI restriction sites is the cloning site for DNA specifying the RNA sequence to be circularised. For cloning cDNA, the 5' restriction site should be either NheI, BmtI, AflII, HindIII, Acc65I, KpnI, BamHI, BstXI or EcoRI and the 3' restriction site should be either XhoI, PspXI, XbaI, EcoO109I, PspOMI or ApaI. The neoR gene of Addgene plasmid ID 60648 also was replaced with the blastR gene from Addgene plasmid ID 98293. Please visit https://doi.org/10.1101/2023.11.21.568171 for bioRxiv preprint.
How to cite: mc2 blast was a gift from Simon Conn & Brett Stringer (Addgene plasmid # 206217 ; http://n2t.net/addgene:206217 ; RRID:Addgene_206217)
