[The description below was written by a language model from this plasmid's Addgene catalogue record and pLannotate feature annotations shown in this document.]
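Description:
mc2 blast is an empty mammalian expression backbone for overexpressing circular RNAs, derived from the pcDNA3.1(+) CircRNA Mini Vector. It is a 5,119 nt high-copy plasmid propagated in E. coli through a ColE1/pUC-type origin and selected with ampicillin via the β-lactamase gene; an f1 origin is also present. For selection in mammalian cells, the neomycin resistance gene of the parent vector was replaced with a blasticidin S deaminase (BSD) gene, which lies downstream of the SV40 enhancer/early promoter and is followed by an SV40 poly(A) signal.

The expression cassette consists of the CMV enhancer and immediate early promoter, a T7 promoter, the cloning region, and a bGH polyadenylation signal. According to the depositor, the region between the EcoRI and XhoI sites holds partial ZKSCAN1 intron 1 and partial ZKSCAN1 intron 3 sequences separated by a pair of BsmBI sites. These introns are not picked up by the automated feature table, which leaves that interval largely unannotated. Exonic DNA inserted at the BsmBI sites becomes flanked by the intronic sequences, which promote back-splicing of the transcript so that the cloned sequence is released as a circular RNA. The source publication describes the toolkit as giving efficient, scarless circRNA overexpression.

The plasmid can also serve as a conventional cDNA expression vector if the EcoRI–XhoI intron fragment is removed, using the flanking polylinker sites. Several short annotated fragments (GFP11, HIV-1 LTR, ble, lacI) are probably incidental sequence matches or backbone remnants rather than functional parts.
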