Features (pLannotate 1.2.2; 20 found; start..end, strand, type, name):
    218..547     -  promoter       SV40 promoter: SV40 enhancer and early promoter
    561..989     -  rep_origin     f1 ori (sequence partly withheld): f1 bacteriophage origin of replication; arrow indicates direction of (+) strand synthesis
   1010..1031    -  promoter       SV40 promoter (fragment): SV40 enhancer and early promoter
   1035..1259    -  polyA_signal   bGH poly(A) signal: bovine growth hormone polyadenylation signal
   1303..1319    +  CDS            GFP11x7 (fragment): seven tandem copies of the 11th β-strand of superfolder GFP each GFP11 associates with GFP(1-10), consisting of the first 10 β-strands, to reconstitute fluorescent GFP (Kamiyama et al., 2016)
   1547..1565    -  promoter       T7 promoter: promoter for bacteriophage T7 RNA polymerase
   1581..1614    -  LTR            5' LTR (truncated) (fragment): truncated 5' long terminal repeat (LTR) from HIV-1
   1610..1813    -  promoter       CMV promoter: human cytomegalovirus (CMV) immediate early promoter
   1814..2193    -  enhancer       CMV enhancer: human cytomegalovirus immediate early enhancer
   2348..2400    +  misc_feature   bom (fragment): basis of mobility region from pBR322
   2459..2563    +  promoter       AmpR promoter: bla
   2564..3424    +  CDS            AmpR: β-lactamase; bla; confers resistance to ampicillin, carbenicillin, and related antibiotics
   3595..4183    +  rep_origin     ori: high-copy-number ColE1/pMB1/pBR322/pUC origin of replication
   4366..4458    +  CDS            lacI (fragment): lac repressor; lacI; The lac repressor binds to the lac operator to inhibit transcription in E. coli. This inhibition can be relieved by adding lactose or isopropyl-β-D-thiogalactopyranoside (IPTG).
   4471..4492    +  protein_bind   CAP binding site: CAP binding activates transcription in the presence of cAMP. E. coli catabolite activator protein
   4507..4537    +  promoter       lac promoter: promoter for the E. coli lac operon
   4545..4561    +  protein_bind   lac operator: The lac repressor binds to the lac operator to inhibit transcription in E. coli. This inhibition can be relieved by adding lactose or isopropyl-β-D-thiogalactopyranoside (IPTG). lac repressor encoded by lacI
   4634..4755    -  polyA_signal   SV40 poly(A) signal: SV40 polyadenylation signal
   4750..4908    -  CDS            ble (fragment): BLE_KLEPN - Experimental evidence at protein level: Swiss-Prot protein existence level 1. Binding protein with a strong affinity to the bleomycin family of antibiotics. Binds to CL990; an antimitotic-antibiotic compound. From Klebsiella pneumoniae.
   4915..194     -  CDS            BSD (across the origin): blasticidin S deaminase; Aspergillus terreus BSD; confers resistance to blasticidin
>Addgene plasmid #206217 | mc2 blast | addgene full sequence | sequence record 406166 | Addgene NGS Result
GCAGTGCCCAGCACCACGAGTTCTGCACAAGGTCCCCCAGTAAAATGATATACATTGACACCAGTGAAGA
TGCGGCCGTCGCTAGAGAGAGCTGCGCTGGCGACGCTGTAGTCTTCAGAGATGGGGATGCTGTTGATTGT
AGCCGTTGCTCTTTCAATGAGGGTGGATTCTTCTTGAGACAAAGGCTTGGCCATGGTGGCACCGGTCCCG
GGAGCTTTTTGCAAAAGCCTAGGCCTCCAAAAAAGCCTCCTCACTACTTCTGGAATAGCTCAGAGGCAGA
GGCGGCCTCGGCCTCTGCATAAATAAAAAAAATTAGTCAGCCATGGGGCGGAGAATGGGCGGAACTGGGC
GGAGTTAGGGGCGGGATGGGCGGAGTTAGGGGCGGGACTATGGTTGCTGACTAATTGAGATGCATGCTTT
GCATACTTCTGCCTGCTGGGGAGCCTGGGGACTTTCCACACCTGGTTGCTGACTAATTGAGATGCATGCT
TTGCATACTTCTGCCTGCTGGGGAGCCTGGGGACTTTCCACACCCTAACTGACACACATTCCACAGAATT
AATTCGCGTTAAATTTTTGTTAAATCAGCTCATTTTTTAACCAATAGGCCGAAATCGGCAAAATCCCTTA
TAAATCAAAAGAATAGACCGAGATAGGGT
[37 nt withheld, positions 660-696]
AAAGAACGTGGACTCCAACGTCAAAGG
[49 nt withheld, positions 724-772]
T
[91 nt withheld, positions 774-864]
G
[124 nt withheld, positions 866-989]
GGGGATACCCCCTAGAGCCCCAGCTGGTTCTTTCCGCCTCAGAAGCCATAGAGCCCACCGCATCCCCAGC
ATGCCTGCTATTGTCTTCCCAATCCTCCCCCTTGCTGTCCTGCCCCACCCCACCCCCCAGAATAGAATGA
CACCTACTCAGACAATGCGATGCAATTTCCTCATTTTATTAGGAAAGGACAGTGGGAGTGGCACCTTCCA
GGGTCAAGGAAGGCACGGGGGAGGGGCAAACAACAGATGGCTGGCAACTAGAAGGCACAGTCGAGGCTGA
TCAGCGGGTTTAAACGGGCCCTCTAGACTCGAGTGCTGGGATTACAGGTGTGAGCTACCGTGCCGAGCCT
AATTCTTTTCCTTGCTTCTTACCGAGACGTACACAACCGTCTCCCTGAAGTATAAAAAAAAAGTCATTAG
TACGTACCTTTACAAAAAGTGGGCCGGGGGTGGTGGCTCACGCCTGTAATCTCAGCACTTTGAATTCCAC
CACACTGGACTAGTGGATCCGAGCTCGGTACCAAGCTTAAGTTTAAACGCTAGCCAGCTTGGGTCTCCCT
ATAGTGAGTCGTATTAATTTCGATAAGCCAGTAAGCAGTGGGTTCTCTAGTTAGCCAGAGAGCTCTGCTT
ATATAGACCTCCCACCGTACACGCCTACCGCCCATTTGCGTCAATGGGGCGGAGTTGTTACGACATTTTG
GAAAGTCCCGTTGATTTTGGTGCCAAAACAAACTCCCATTGACGTCAATGGGGTGGAGACTTGGAAATCC
CCGTGAGTCAAACCGCTATCCACGCCCATTGATGTACTGCCAAAACCGCATCACCATGGTAATAGCGATG
ACTAATACGTAGATGTACTGCCAAGTAGGAAAGTCCCATAAGGTCATGTACTGGGCATAATGCCAGGCGG
GCCATTTACCGTCATTGACGTCAATAGGGGGCGTACTTGGCATATGATACACTTGATGTACTGCCAAGTG
GGCAGTTTACCGTAAATACTCCACCCATTGACGTCAATGGAAAGTCCCTATTGGCGTTACTATGGGAACA
TACGTCATTATTGACGTCAATGGGCGGGGGTCGTTGGGCGGTCAGCCAGGCGGGCCATTTACCGTAAGTT
ATGTAACGCGGAACTCCATATATGGGCTATGAACTAATGACCCCGTAATTGATTACTATTAATAACTAGT
CAATAATCAATGTCAACGCGTATATCTGGCCCGTACATCGCGAAGCAGCGCAAAACGCCTAACCCTAAGC
AGATTCTTCATGCAATTGTCGGTCAAGCCTTGCCTTGTTGTAGCTTAAATTTTGCTCGCGCACTACTCAG
CGACCTCCAACACACAAGCAGGGAGCAGATACTGGCTTAACTATGCGGCATCAGAGCAGATTGTACTGAG
AGTGCACCATAGGGGATCGGGAGATCTCCCGATCCGTCGACGTCAGGTGGCACTTTTCGGGGAAATGTGC
GCGGAACCCCTATTTGTTTATTTTTCTAAATACATTCAAATATGTATCCGCTCATGAGACAATAACCCTG
ATAAATGCTTCAATAATATTGAAAAAGGAAGAGTATGAGTATTCAACATTTCCGTGTCGCCCTTATTCCC
TTTTTTGCGGCATTTTGCCTTCCTGTTTTTGCTCACCCAGAAACGCTGGTGAAAGTAAAAGATGCTGAAG
ATCAGTTGGGTGCACGAGTGGGTTACATCGAACTGGATCTCAACAGCGGTAAGATCCTTGAGAGTTTTCG
CCCCGAAGAACGTTTTCCAATGATGAGCACTTTTAAAGTTCTGCTATGTGGCGCGGTATTATCCCGTATT
GACGCCGGGCAAGAGCAACTCGGTCGCCGCATACACTATTCTCAGAATGACTTGGTTGAGTACTCACCAG
TCACAGAAAAGCATCTTACGGATGGCATGACAGTAAGAGAATTATGCAGTGCTGCCATAACCATGAGTGA
TAACACTGCGGCCAACTTACTTCTGACAACGATCGGAGGACCGAAGGAGCTAACCGCTTTTTTGCACAAC
ATGGGGGATCATGTAACTCGCCTTGATCGTTGGGAACCGGAGCTGAATGAAGCCATACCAAACGACGAGC
GTGACACCACGATGCCTGTAGCAATGGCAACAACGTTGCGCAAACTATTAACTGGCGAACTACTTACTCT
AGCTTCCCGGCAACAATTAATAGACTGGATGGAGGCGGATAAAGTTGCAGGACCACTTCTGCGCTCGGCC
CTTCCGGCTGGCTGGTTTATTGCTGATAAATCTGGAGCCGGTGAGCGTGGGTCTCGCGGTATCATTGCAG
CACTGGGGCCAGATGGTAAGCCCTCCCGTATCGTAGTTATCTACACGACGGGGAGTCAGGCAACTATGGA
TGAACGAAATAGACAGATCGCTGAGATAGGTGCCTCACTGATTAAGCATTGGTAACTGTCAGACCAAGTT
TACTCATATATACTTTAGATTGATTTAAAACTTCATTTTTAATTTAAAAGGATCTAGGTGAAGATCCTTT
TTGATAATCTCATGACCAAAATCCCTTAACGTGAGTTTTCGTTCCACTGAGCGTCAGACCCCGTAGAAAA
GATCAAAGGATCTTCTTGAGATCCTTTTTTTCTGCGCGTAATCTGCTGCTTGCAAACAAAAAAACCACCG
CTACCAGCGGTGGTTTGTTTGCCGGATCAAGAGCTACCAACTCTTTTTCCGAAGGTAACTGGCTTCAGCA
GAGCGCAGATACCAAATACTGTTCTTCTAGTGTAGCCGTAGTTAGGCCACCACTTCAAGAACTCTGTAGC
ACCGCCTACATACCTCGCTCTGCTAATCCTGTTACCAGTGGCTGCTGCCAGTGGCGATAAGTCGTGTCTT
ACCGGGTTGGACTCAAGACGATAGTTACCGGATAAGGCGCAGCGGTCGGGCTGAACGGGGGGTTCGTGCA
CACAGCCCAGCTTGGAGCGAACGACCTACACCGAACTGAGATACCTACAGCGTGAGCTATGAGAAAGCGC
CACGCTTCCCGAAGGGAGAAAGGCGGACAGGTATCCGGTAAGCGGCAGGGTCGGAACAGGAGAGCGCACG
AGGGAGCTTCCAGGGGGAAACGCCTGGTATCTTTATAGTCCTGTCGGGTTTCGCCACCTCTGACTTGAGC
GTCGATTTTTGTGATGCTCGTCAGGGGGGCGGAGCCTATGGAAAAACGCCAGCAACGCGGCCTTTTTACG
GTTCCTGGCCTTTTGCTGGCCTTTTGCTCACATGTTCTTTCCTGCGTTATCCCCTGATTCTGTGGATAAC
CGTATTACCGCCTTTGAGTGAGCTGATACCGCTCGCCGCAGCCGAACGACCGAGCGCAGCGAGTCAGTGA
GCGAGGAAGCGGAAGAGCGCCCAATACGCAAACCGCCTCTCCCCGCGCGTTGGCCGATTCATTAATGCAG
CTGGCACGACAGGTTTCCCGACTGGAAAGCGGGCAGTGAGCGCAACGCAATTAATGTGAGTTAGCTCACT
CATTAGGCACCCCAGGCTTTACACTTTATGCTTCCGGCTCGTATGTTGTGTGGAATTGTGAGCGGATAAC
AATTTCACACAGGAAACAGCTATGACCATGATTACGCCAAGCTCTAGCTAGAGGTCGACGGTATACAGAC
ATGATAAGATACATTGATGAGTTTGGACAAACCACAACTAGAATGCAGTGAAAAAAATGCTTTATTTGTG
AAATTTGTGATGCTATTGCTTTATTTGTAACCATTATAAGCTGCAATAAACAAGTTGGGGTGGGCGAAGA
ACTCCAGCATGAGATCCCCGCGCTGGAGGATCATCCAGCCGGCGTCCCGGAAAACGATTCCGAAGCCCAA
CCTTTCATAGAAGGCGGCGGTGGAATCGAAATCTCGTGATGGCAGGTTGGGCGTCGCTTGGTCGGTCATT
TCGAATTAGCCCTCCCACACATAACCAGAGGGCAGCAATTCACGAATCCCAACTGCCGTCGGCTGTCCAT
CACTGTCCTTCACTATGGCTTTGATCCCAGGATGCAGATCGAGAAGCACCTGTCGGCACCGTCCGCAGGG
GCTCAAGATGCCCCTGTTCTCATTTCCGATCGCGACGATACAAGTCAGGTTGCCAGCTGCCGCAGCAGCA
